Addgene plasmid #11829: pET23b-Casp9-His
Depositing lab: Guy Salvesen. Depositing organization: Sanford Burnham Prebys Medical Discovery Institute. Publication: Caspase-9 can be activated without proteolytic processing. Stennicke HR, Deveraux QL, Humke EW, Reed JC, Dixit VM, Salvesen GS. J Biol Chem. 1999 Mar 26. 274(13):8359-62. 10.1074/jbc.274.13.8359 PubMed 10085063.
Backbone
  Vector backbone: pET-23 b
  Backbone size w/o insert (bp): 3666
  Vector type: Bacterial Expression
Growth in bacteria
  Bacterial resistance: Ampicillin, 100 μg/mL
  Growth temperature: 37°C
  Growth strain: DH5alpha
  Copy number: High Copy
Gene/Insert
  Gene/Insert name: Caspase 9
  Species: H. sapiens (human)
  Insert size (bp): 1373
  Entrez Gene: CASP9 (a.k.a. APAF-3, APAF3, ICE-LAP6, MCH6, PPP1R56)
  Tag / fusion protein: 6xHis (C terminal on insert)
  Cloning method: Restriction Enzyme; 5′ cloning site Don't Know (unknown if destroyed); 3′ cloning site Don't Know (unknown if destroyed)
  Sequencing primers: 5′ T7 terminal primer
Terms and licenses: Academic/Nonprofit Terms; Industry Terms: Not Available to Industry
How to cite: pET23b-Casp9-His was a gift from Guy Salvesen (Addgene plasmid # 11829 ; http://n2t.net/addgene:11829 ; RRID:Addgene_11829)
