[The description below was written by a language model from this plasmid's Addgene catalogue record.]
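Description:
pET23b-Casp9-His is a bacterial expression plasmid built on the pET-23b backbone (about 3.7 kb without insert) that carries human caspase-9 (CASP9, also known as APAF-3, ICE-LAP6 or MCH6) as an insert of roughly 1.4 kb. It is maintained in E. coli as a high-copy plasmid under ampicillin selection, and a standard cloning strain is listed for propagation. No feature table accompanies the record, so the regulatory elements are not individually documented. pET-23 series vectors generally drive transcription from a T7 promoter, which requires a host supplying T7 RNA polymerase for protein production, and the listing of a T7 sequencing primer is consistent with that arrangement. The restriction sites used to insert the gene are recorded as unknown.

The caspase-9 coding sequence is fused at its C terminus to a 6xHis tag, which allows the recombinant protein to be purified by immobilised metal affinity chromatography. Caspase-9 is the initiator protease of the intrinsic (mitochondrial) apoptosis pathway, activated in association with Apaf-1. The associated publication concerns the activation of caspase-9 without proteolytic processing, so the construct is suited to producing recombinant enzyme in bacteria for biochemical work such as activity assays and studies of activation mechanism. The record does not say whether the insert is the full-length wild-type sequence or contains any mutations, although its size is in keeping with a complete or near-complete coding region.
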