>Addgene plasmid #11829 | pET23b-Casp9-His | depositor partial sequence | sequence record 7083 | Author sequence
TTTTGTTTAACTTTAAGAAGGAGATATACCATGGACGAAGCGGATCGGCGGCTCCTGCGGCGGTGCCGGC
TGCGGCTGGTGGAAGAGCTGCAGGTGGACCAGCTCTGGGACGTCCTGCTGAGCCGCGAGCTGTTCAGGCC
CCATATGATCGAGGACATCCAGCGGGCAGGCTCTGGATCTCGGCGGGATCAGGCCAGGCAGCTGATCATA
GATCTGGAGACTCGAGGGAGTCAGGCTCTTCCTTTGTTCATCTCCTGCTTAGAGGACACAGGCCAGGACA
TGCTGGCTTCGTTTCTGCGAACTAACAGGCAAGCAGCAAAGTTGTCGAAGCCAACCCTAGAAAACCTTAC
CCCAGTGGTGCTCAGACCAGAGATTCGCAAACCAGAGGTTCTCAGACCGGAAACACCCAGACCAGTGGAC
ATTGGTTCTGGAGGATTCGGTGATGTCGGTGCTCTTGAGAGTTTGAGGGGAAATGCAGATTTGGCTTACA
TCCTGAGCATGGAGCCCTGTGGCCACTGCCTCATTATCAACAATGTGAACTTCTGCCGTGAGTCCGGGCT
CCGCACCCGCACTGGCTCCAACATCGACTGTGAGAAGTTGCGGCGTCGCTTCTCCTCGCTGCATTTCATG
GTGGAGGTGAAGGGCGACCTGACTGCCAAGAAAATGGTGCTGGCTTTGCTGGAGCTGGCGCGGCAGGACC
ACGGTGCTCTGGACTGCTGCGTGGTGGTCATTCTCTCTCACGGCTGTCAGGCCAGCCACCTGCAGTTCCC
AGGGGCTGTCTACGGCACAGATGGATGCCCTGTGTCGGTCGAGAAGATTGTGAACATCTTCAATGGGACC
AGCTGCCCCAGCCTGGGAGGGAAGCCCAAGCTCTTTTTCATCCAGGCCTGTGGTGGGGAGCAGAAAGACC
ATGGGTTTGAGGTGGCCTCCACTTCCCCTGAAGACGAGTCCCCTGGCAGTAACCCCGAGCCAGATGCCAC
CCCGTTCCAGGAAGGTTTGAGGACCTTCGACCAGCTGGACGCCATATCTAGTTTGCCCACACCCAGTGAC
ATCTTTGTGTCCTACTCTACTTTCCCAGGTTTTGTTTCCTGGAGGGACCCCAAGAGTGGCTCCTGGTACG
TTGAGACCCTGGACGACATCTTTGAGCAGTGGGCTCACTCTGAAGACCTGCAGTCCCTCCTGCTTAGGGT
CGCTAATGCTGTTTCGGTGAAAGGGATTTATAAACAGATGCCTGGTTGCTTTAATTTCCTCCGGAAAAAA
CTTTTCTTTAAAACATCACACCACCACCACCACCACTAATCTAGCGAGCACCACCACCACCACCACTGAG
ATCCGGCTGCTAACAAAGCCCGAAAGGAAGCTGAGTTGGCTGC
