>Addgene plasmid #11829 | pET23b-Casp9-His | addgene partial sequence | sequence record 18510 | 11829 with T7 terminal
CGGGCTTTGTTAGCAGCCGGATCTCAGTGGTGGTGGTGGTGGTGCTCGCTAGATTAGTGGTGGTGGTGGT
GGTGTGATGTTTTAAAGAAAAGTTTTTTCCGGAGGAAATTAAAGCAACCAGGCATCTGTTTATAAATCCC
TTTCACCGAAACAGCATTAGCGACCCTAAGCAGGAGGGACTGCAGGTCTTCAGAGTGAGCCCACTGCTCA
AAGATGTCGTCCAGGGTCTCAACGTACCAGGAGCCACTCTTGGGGTCCCTCCAGGAAACAAAACCTGGGA
AAGTAGAGTAGGACACAAAGATGTCACTGGGTGTGGGCAAACTAGATATGGCGTCCAGCTGGTCGAAGGT
CCTCAAACCTTCCTGGAACGGGGTGGCATCTGGCTCGGGGTTACTGCCAGGGGACTCGTCTTCAGGGGAA
GTGGAGGCCACCTCAAACCCATGGTCTTTCTGCTCCCCACCACAGGCCTGGATGAAAAAGAGCTTGGGCT
TCCCTCCCAGGCTGGGGCAGCTGGTCCCATTGAAGATGTTCACAATCTTCTCGACCGACACAGGGCATCC
ATCTGTGCCGTAGACAGCCCCTGGGAACTGCAGGTGGCTGGCCTGACAGCCGTGAGAGAGAATGACCACC
ACGCAGCAGTCCAGAGCACCGTGGTCCTGCCGCGCCAGC
